Addgene plasmid #219129: SFFV-KLF3-Brd 167
Purpose: Transcription factor KLF3 with a specific barcode assigned.
Depositing lab: Filipe Pereira. Depositing organization: Center for Neuroscience and Cell Biology, University of Coimbra. Publication: A combinatorial transcription factor screening platform for immune cell reprogramming. Kurochkin I, Altman AR, Caiado I, Pertiga-Cabral D, Halitzki E, Minaeva M, Zimmermannova O, Henriques-Oliveira L, Klein D, Nair M, Oliveira D, Cajal LR, Knittel R, Feick C, Ringner M, Martin M, Cirovic B, Pires CF, Rosa FF, Sitnicka E, Theis FJ, Pereira CF. Cell Syst. 2026 Jan 21;17(1):101457. doi: 10.1016/j.cels.2025.101457. Epub 2026 Jan 14. PubMed 41539305.
Backbone
  Vector backbone: SFFV-MCS
  Backbone size w/o insert (bp): 6638
  Vector type: Lentiviral
Growth in bacteria
  Bacterial resistance: Ampicillin, 100 μg/mL
  Growth temperature: 37°C
  Growth strain: NEB Stable
  Copy number: High Copy
Gene/Insert
  Gene/Insert name: KLF3
  Species: H. sapiens (human)
  Insert size (bp): 1038
  Entrez Gene: KLF3 (a.k.a. BKLF)
  Promoter: The spleen focus-forming virus (SFFV) promoter
  Cloning method: Restriction Enzyme; 5′ cloning site Bsp119I (not destroyed); 3′ cloning site BstHI (not destroyed)
Terms and licenses: Academic/Nonprofit Terms; Industry Terms: Not Available to Industry
Depositor comments: Barcode sequence cloned into XbaI restriction site. Design of plasmid is as follows: SFFV-[TF sequence]-WPRE-[Barcode sequence].
How to cite: SFFV-KLF3-Brd 167 was a gift from Filipe Pereira (Addgene plasmid # 219129 ; http://n2t.net/addgene:219129 ; RRID:Addgene_219129)
