[The description below was written by a language model from this plasmid's Addgene catalogue record and pLannotate feature annotations shown in this document.]
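Description:
SFFV-KLF3-Brd 167 is a lentiviral transfer plasmid built on the SFFV-MCS backbone that expresses the human transcription factor KLF3 (also called BKLF) together with a construct-specific DNA barcode. It is propagated in E. coli through a high-copy ColE1/pUC-type origin and selected with ampicillin via the β-lactamase gene. The bacterial portion also carries an f1 origin and pBluescript-derived remnants (lacZα and lacI fragments, lac promoter/operator, T3 and T7 promoters). The sequenced record is 7,676 nt, consistent with the stated backbone plus a roughly 1 kb insert.

The viral cassette has a third-generation, self-inactivating layout. An RSV promoter fused to a truncated HIV-1 5' LTR drives Tat-independent production of the genomic RNA in packaging cells. This is followed by the Ψ packaging signal with a partial gag sequence, the Rev response element for nuclear export of unspliced RNA, and the cPPT/CTS element, which aids nuclear import of the viral genome. The spleen focus-forming virus (SFFV) promoter, which is strongly active in haematopoietic cells, drives the KLF3 coding sequence cloned between retained multiple-cloning-site fragments. A WPRE downstream enhances transcript stability and expression. According to the depositor, the barcode lies after the WPRE at an XbaI site, giving the arrangement SFFV–TF–WPRE–barcode; the barcode itself is not annotated in the feature table. The cassette ends in a ΔU3 3' LTR, followed by an SV40 poly(A) signal and SV40 origin sequences. No mammalian selection marker or fluorescent reporter is annotated.

The plasmid belongs to a barcoded transcription factor collection made for combinatorial screening in immune cell reprogramming, where the barcode presumably serves to identify which factors were delivered to a given cell.
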