Features (pLannotate 1.2.2; 29 found; start..end, strand, type, name):
     94..112     -  promoter       T7 promoter: promoter for bacteriophage T7 RNA polymerase
    120..275     +  CDS            lacZα (fragment): LacZα fragment of β-galactosidase; lacZ fragment
    280..708     +  rep_origin     f1 ori (sequence partly withheld): f1 bacteriophage origin of replication; arrow indicates direction of (+) strand synthesis
    761..865     +  promoter       AmpR promoter: bla
    866..1726    +  CDS            AmpR: β-lactamase; bla; confers resistance to ampicillin, carbenicillin, and related antibiotics
   1897..2485    +  rep_origin     ori: high-copy-number ColE1/pMB1/pBR322/pUC origin of replication
   2668..2760    +  CDS            lacI (fragment): lac repressor; lacI; The lac repressor binds to the lac operator to inhibit transcription in E. coli. This inhibition can be relieved by adding lactose or isopropyl-β-D-thiogalactopyranoside (IPTG).
   2773..2794    +  protein_bind   CAP binding site: CAP binding activates transcription in the presence of cAMP. E. coli catabolite activator protein
   2809..2839    +  promoter       lac promoter: promoter for the E. coli lac operon
   2847..2863    +  protein_bind   lac operator: The lac repressor binds to the lac operator to inhibit transcription in E. coli. This inhibition can be relieved by adding lactose or isopropyl-β-D-thiogalactopyranoside (IPTG). lac repressor encoded by lacI
   2908..2926    +  promoter       T3 promoter: promoter for bacteriophage T3 RNA polymerase
   2954..3180    +  promoter       RSV promoter: Rous sarcoma virus enhancer/promoter
   3181..3361    +  LTR            5' LTR (truncated): truncated 5' long terminal repeat (LTR) from HIV-1
   3408..3533    +  misc_feature   HIV-1 Ψ: packaging signal of human immunodeficiency virus type 1
   3517..3880    +  CDS            HIV-1 gag (fragment): gag protein from human immunodeficiency virus 1; gag
   4026..4259    +  misc_feature   RRE: The Rev response element (RRE) of HIV-1 allows for Rev-dependent mRNA export from the nucleus to the cytoplasm.
   4636..4736    +  CDS            Rev (fragment): human immunodeficiency virus 1 (HIV-1) Rev protein; rev; enhances nuclear export of unspliced and incompletely spliced viral mRNAs
   4755..4872    +  misc_feature   cPPT/CTS: central polypurine tract and central termination sequence of HIV-1
   4906..5307    +  promoter       SFFV promoter: spleen focus-forming virus long terminal repeat (LTR) promoter
   5317..5340    +  misc_feature   MCS (fragment): pBluescript multiple cloning site
   5365..6399    +  CDS            KLF3: KLF3_HUMAN - Also known as BKLF. Experimental evidence at protein level: Swiss-Prot protein existence level 1. Binds to the CACCC box of erythroid cell-expressed genes. May play a role in hematopoiesis (By similarity). From Homo sapiens (Human).
   6410..6435    +  misc_feature   MCS (fragment): pBluescript multiple cloning site
   6435..6494    +  CDS            S (fragment): HBSAG_WHV6 - Experimental evidence at transcript level: Swiss-Prot protein existence level 2. The middle envelope protein plays an important role in the budding of the virion. It is involved in the induction of budding in a nucleocapsid independent way. In this process the majority of envelope proteins bud to form subviral lipoprotein particles of 22 nm of diameter that do not contain a nucleocapsid (By similarity). From Woodchuck hepatitis B virus (isolate w64/pWS23) (WHV).
   6626..7029    +  misc_feature   WPRE: woodchuck hepatitis virus posttranscriptional regulatory element
   7087..7146    +  CDS            nef (fragment): NEF_HV1Z2 - Experimental evidence at protein level: Swiss-Prot protein existence level 1. Extracellular Nef protein targets CD4(+) T-lymphocytes for apoptosis by interacting with CXCR4 surface receptors. From Human immunodeficiency virus type 1 group M subtype D (isolate Z2/CDC-Z34) (HIV-1).
   7148..7381    +  LTR            3' LTR (ΔU3): self-inactivating 3' long terminal repeat (LTR) from HIV-1
   7453..7574    +  polyA_signal   SV40 poly(A) signal: SV40 polyadenylation signal
   7593..7614    +  rep_origin     SV40 ori (fragment): SV40 origin of replication
   7614..73      +  rep_origin     SV40 ori (across the origin): SV40 origin of replication
>Addgene plasmid #219129 | SFFV-KLF3-Brd 167 | addgene full sequence | sequence record 448942 | Addgene NGS Result
ATTTATGCAGAGGCCGAGGCCGCCTCGGCCTCTGAGCTATTCCAGAAGTAGTGAGGAGGCTTTTTTGGAG
GCCTAGGGACGTACCCAATTCGCCCTATAGTGAGTCGTATTACGCGCGCTCACTGGCCGTCGTTTTACAA
CGTCGTGACTGGGAAAACCCTGGCGTTACCCAACTTAATCGCCTTGCAGCACATCCCCCTTTCGCCAGCT
GGCGTAATAGCGAAGAGGCCCGCACCGATCGCCCTTCCCAACAGTTGCGCAGCCTGAATGGCGAATGGG
[124 nt withheld, positions 280-403]
C
[91 nt withheld, positions 405-495]
A
[49 nt withheld, positions 497-545]
CCTTTGACGTTGGAGTCCACGTTCTTT
[37 nt withheld, positions 573-609]
ACCCTATCTCGGTCTATTCTTTTGATTTATAAGGGATTTTGCCGATTTCGGCCTATTGGTTAAAAAATGA
GCTGATTTAACAAAAATTTAACGCGAATTTTAACAAAATATTAACGCTTACAATTTAGGTGGCACTTTTC
GGGGAAATGTGCGCGGAACCCCTATTTGTTTATTTTTCTAAATACATTCAAATATGTATCCGCTCATGAG
ACAATAACCCTGATAAATGCTTCAATAATATTGAAAAAGGAAGAGTATGAGTATTCAACATTTCCGTGTC
GCCCTTATTCCCTTTTTTGCGGCATTTTGCCTTCCTGTTTTTGCTCACCCAGAAACGCTGGTGAAAGTAA
AAGATGCTGAAGATCAGTTGGGTGCACGAGTGGGTTACATCGAACTGGATCTCAACAGCGGTAAGATCCT
TGAGAGTTTTCGCCCCGAAGAACGTTTTCCAATGATGAGCACTTTTAAAGTTCTGCTATGTGGCGCGGTA
TTATCCCGTATTGACGCCGGGCAAGAGCAACTCGGTCGCCGCATACACTATTCTCAGAATGACTTGGTTG
AGTACTCACCAGTCACAGAAAAGCATCTTACGGATGGCATGACAGTAAGAGAATTATGCAGTGCTGCCAT
AACCATGAGTGATAACACTGCGGCCAACTTACTTCTGACAACGATCGGAGGACCGAAGGAGCTAACCGCT
TTTTTGCACAACATGGGGGATCATGTAACTCGCCTTGATCGTTGGGAACCGGAGCTGAATGAAGCCATAC
CAAACGACGAGCGTGACACCACGATGCCTGTAGCAATGGCAACAACGTTGCGCAAACTATTAACTGGCGA
ACTACTTACTCTAGCTTCCCGGCAACAATTAATAGACTGGATGGAGGCGGATAAAGTTGCAGGACCACTT
CTGCGCTCGGCCCTTCCGGCTGGCTGGTTTATTGCTGATAAATCTGGAGCCGGTGAGCGTGGGTCTCGCG
GTATCATTGCAGCACTGGGGCCAGATGGTAAGCCCTCCCGTATCGTAGTTATCTACACGACGGGGAGTCA
GGCAACTATGGATGAACGAAATAGACAGATCGCTGAGATAGGTGCCTCACTGATTAAGCATTGGTAACTG
TCAGACCAAGTTTACTCATATATACTTTAGATTGATTTAAAACTTCATTTTTAATTTAAAAGGATCTAGG
TGAAGATCCTTTTTGATAATCTCATGACCAAAATCCCTTAACGTGAGTTTTCGTTCCACTGAGCGTCAGA
CCCCGTAGAAAAGATCAAAGGATCTTCTTGAGATCCTTTTTTTCTGCGCGTAATCTGCTGCTTGCAAACA
AAAAAACCACCGCTACCAGCGGTGGTTTGTTTGCCGGATCAAGAGCTACCAACTCTTTTTCCGAAGGTAA
CTGGCTTCAGCAGAGCGCAGATACCAAATACTGTTCTTCTAGTGTAGCCGTAGTTAGGCCACCACTTCAA
GAACTCTGTAGCACCGCCTACATACCTCGCTCTGCTAATCCTGTTACCAGTGGCTGCTGCCAGTGGCGAT
AAGTCGTGTCTTACCGGGTTGGACTCAAGACGATAGTTACCGGATAAGGCGCAGCGGTCGGGCTGAACGG
GGGGTTCGTGCACACAGCCCAGCTTGGAGCGAACGACCTACACCGAACTGAGATACCTACAGCGTGAGCT
ATGAGAAAGCGCCACGCTTCCCGAAGGGAGAAAGGCGGACAGGTATCCGGTAAGCGGCAGGGTCGGAACA
GGAGAGCGCACGAGGGAGCTTCCAGGGGGAAACGCCTGGTATCTTTATAGTCCTGTCGGGTTTCGCCACC
TCTGACTTGAGCGTCGATTTTTGTGATGCTCGTCAGGGGGGCGGAGCCTATGGAAAAACGCCAGCAACGC
GGCCTTTTTACGGTTCCTGGCCTTTTGCTGGCCTTTTGCTCACATGTTCTTTCCTGCGTTATCCCCTGAT
TCTGTGGATAACCGTATTACCGCCTTTGAGTGAGCTGATACCGCTCGCCGCAGCCGAACGACCGAGCGCA
GCGAGTCAGTGAGCGAGGAAGCGGAAGAGCGCCCAATACGCAAACCGCCTCTCCCCGCGCGTTGGCCGAT
TCATTAATGCAGCTGGCACGACAGGTTTCCCGACTGGAAAGCGGGCAGTGAGCGCAACGCAATTAATGTG
AGTTAGCTCACTCATTAGGCACCCCAGGCTTTACACTTTATGCTTCCGGCTCGTATGTTGTGTGGAATTG
TGAGCGGATAACAATTTCACACAGGAAACAGCTATGACCATGATTACGCCAAGCGCGCAATTAACCCTCA
CTAAAGGGAACAAAAGCTGGAGCTGCAAGCTTAATGTAGTCTTATGCAATACTCTTGTAGTCTTGCAACA
TGGTAACGATGAGTTAGCAACATGCCTTACAAGGAGAGAAAAAGCACCGTGCATGCCGATTGGTGGAAGT
AAGGTGGTACGATCGTGCCTTATTAGGAAGGCAACAGACGGGTCTGACATGGATTGGACGAACCACTGAA
TTGCCGCATTGCAGAGATATTGTATTTAAGTGCCTAGCTCGATACATAAACGGGTCTCTCTGGTTAGACC
AGATCTGAGCCTGGGAGCTCTCTGGCTAACTAGGGAACCCACTGCTTAAGCCTCAATAAAGCTTGCCTTG
AGTGCTTCAAGTAGTGTGTGCCCGTCTGTTGTGTGACTCTGGTAACTAGAGATCCCTCAGACCCTTTTAG
TCAGTGTGGAAAATCTCTAGCAGTGGCGCCCGAACAGGGACTTGAAAGCGAAAGGGAAACCAGAGGAGCT
CTCTCGACGCAGGACTCGGCTTGCTGAAGCGCGCACGGCAAGAGGCGAGGGGCGGCGACTGGTGAGTACG
CCAAAAATTTTGACTAGCGGAGGCTAGAAGGAGAGAGATGGGTGCGAGAGCGTCAGTATTAAGCGGGGGA
GAATTAGATCGCGATGGGAAAAAATTCGGTTAAGGCCAGGGGGAAAGAAAAAATATAAATTAAAACATAT
AGTATGGGCAAGCAGGGAGCTAGAACGATTCGCAGTTAATCCTGGCCTGTTAGAAACATCAGAAGGCTGT
AGACAAATACTGGGACAGCTACAACCATCCCTTCAGACAGGATCAGAAGAACTTAGATCATTATATAATA
CAGTAGCAACCCTCTATTGTGTGCATCAAAGGATAGAGATAAAAGACACCAAGGAAGCTTTAGACAAGAT
AGAGGAAGAGCAAAACAAAAGTAAGACCACCGCACAGCAAGCGGCCGCTGATCTTCAGACCTGGAGGAGG
AGATATGAGGGACAATTGGAGAAGTGAATTATATAAATATAAAGTAGTAAAAATTGAACCATTAGGAGTA
GCACCCACCAAGGCAAAGAGAAGAGTGGTGCAGAGAGAAAAAAGAGCAGTGGGAATAGGAGCTTTGTTCC
TTGGGTTCTTGGGAGCAGCAGGAAGCACTATGGGCGCAGCGTCAATGACGCTGACGGTACAGGCCAGACA
ATTATTGTCTGGTATAGTGCAGCAGCAGAACAATTTGCTGAGGGCTATTGAGGCGCAACAGCATCTGTTG
CAACTCACAGTCTGGGGCATCAAGCAGCTCCAGGCAAGAATCCTGGCTGTGGAAAGATACCTAAAGGATC
AACAGCTCCTGGGGATTTGGGGTTGCTCTGGAAAACTCATTTGCACCACTGCTGTGCCTTGGAATGCTAG
TTGGAGTAATAAATCTCTGGAACAGATTTGGAATCACACGACCTGGATGGAGTGGGACAGAGAAATTAAC
AATTACACAAGCTTAATACACTCCTTAATTGAAGAATCGCAAAACCAGCAAGAAAAGAATGAACAAGAAT
TATTGGAATTAGATAAATGGGCAAGTTTGTGGAATTGGTTTAACATAACAAATTGGCTGTGGTATATAAA
ATTATTCATAATGATAGTAGGAGGCTTGGTAGGTTTAAGAATAGTTTTTGCTGTACTTTCTATAGTGAAT
AGAGTTAGGCAGGGATATTCACCATTATCGTTTCAGACCCACCTCCCAACCCCGAGGGGACCCGACAGGC
CCGAAGGAATAGAAGAAGAAGGTGGAGAGAGAGACAGAGACAGATCCATTCGATTAGTGAACGGATCTCG
ACGGTATCGGTTAACTTTTAAAAGAAAAGGGGGGATTGGGGGGTACAGTGCAGGGGAAAGAATAGTAGAC
ATAATAGCAACAGACATACAAACTAAAGAATTACAAAAACAAATTACAAAAATTCAAAATTTTATCGATC
ACGAGACTAGCCTCGAGCTGGCTGCAGTAACGCCATTTTGCAAGGCATGGAAAAATACCAAACCAAGAAT
AGAGAAGTTCAGATCAAGGGCGGGTACATGAAAATAGCTAACGTTGGGCCAAACAGGATATCTGCGGTGA
GCAGTTTCGGCCCCGGCCCGGGGCCAAGAACAGATGGTCACCGCAGTTTCGGCCCCGGCCCGAGGCCAAG
AACAGATGGTCCCCAGATATGGCCCAACCCTCAGCAGTTTCTTAAGACCCATCAGATGTTTCCAGGCTCC
CCCAAGGACCTGAAATGACCCTGCGCCTTATTTGAATTAACCAATCAGCCTGCTTCTCGCTTCTGTTCGC
GCGCTTCTGCTTCCCGAGCTCTATAAAAGAGCTCACAACCCCTCACTCGGCGCGCCAGTCCTCCGACAGA
CTGAGTCGGCCGGTCGAATCAAGCTTATCGATACCGTCGACGGATCCGCTAGCCCGCGGTTCGAAATGCT
CATGTTTGACCCAGTTCCTGTCAAGCAAGAGGCCATGGACCCTGTCTCAGTGTCATACCCATCTAATTAC
ATGGAATCCATGAAGCCTAACAAGTATGGGGTCATCTACTCCACACCATTGCCTGAGAAGTTCTTTCAGA
CCCCAGAAGGTCTGTCGCACGGAATACAGATGGAGCCAGTGGACCTCACGGTGAACAAGCGGAGTTCACC
CCCTTCGGCTGGGAATTCGCCCTCCTCTCTGAAGTTCCCGTCCTCACACCGGAGAGCCTCGCCTGGGTTG
AGCATGCCTTCTTCCAGCCCACCGATAAAAAAATACTCACCCCCTTCTCCAGGCGTGCAGCCCTTCGGCG
TGCCGCTGTCCATGCCACCAGTGATGGCAGCTGCCCTCTCGCGGCATGGAATACGGAGCCCGGGGATCCT
GCCCGTCATCCAGCCGGTGGTGGTGCAGCCCGTCCCCTTTATGTACACAAGTCACCTCCAGCAGCCTCTC
ATGGTCTCCTTATCGGAGGAGATGGAAAATTCCAGTAGTAGCATGCAAGTACCTGTAATTGAATCATATG
AGAAGCCTATATCACAGAAAAAAATTAAAATAGAACCTGGGATCGAACCACAGAGGACAGATTATTATCC
TGAAGAAATGTCACCCCCCTTAATGAACTCAGTGTCCCCCCCGCAAGCATTGTTGCAAGAGAATCACCCT
TCGGTCATCGTGCAGCCTGGGAAGAGACCTTTACCTGTGGAATCCCCGGATACTCAAAGGAAGCGGAGGA
TACACAGATGTGATTATGATGGATGCAACAAAGTGTACACTAAAAGCTCCCACTTGAAAGCACACAGAAG
AACACACACAGGAGAAAAACCCTACAAATGTACATGGGAAGGGTGCACATGGAAGTTTGCTCGGTCTGGT
GAACTAACAAGACATTTCCGAAAACATACTGGAATCAAACCTTTCCAGTGCCCGGACTGTGACCGCAGCT
TCTCCCGTTCTGACCATCTTGCCCTCCATAGGAAACGCCACATGCTAGTCTGAACCGGTCGGATCCCCCG
GGCTGCAGGAATTCGAGCATCTTACCGCCATTTATTCCCATATTTGTTCTGTTTTTCTTGATTTGGGTAT
ACATTTAAATGTTAATAAAACAAAATGGTGGGGCAATCATTTACATTTTTAGGGATATGTAATTACTAGT
TCAGGTGTATTGCCACAAGACAAACATGTTAAGAAACTTTCCCGTTATTTACGCTCTGTTCCTGTTAATC
AACCTCTGGATTACAAAATTTGTGAAAGATTGACTGATATTCTTAACTATGTTGCTCCTTTTACGCTGTG
TGGATATGCTGCTTTAATGCCTCTGTATCATGCTATTGCTTCCCGTACGGCTTTCGTTTTCTCCTCCTTG
TATAAATCCTGGTTGCTGTCTCTTTATGAGGAGTTGTGGCCCGTTGTCCGTCAACGTGGCGTGGTGTGCT
CTGTGTTTGCTGACGCAACCCCCACTGGCTGGGGCATTGCCACCACCTGTCAACTCCTTTCTGGGACTTT
CGCTTTCCCCCTCCCGATCGCCACGGCAGAACTCATCGCCGCCTGCCTTGCCCGCTGCTGGACAGGGGCT
AGGTTGCTGGGCACTGATAATTCCGTGGTGTTGTCGGGGAAGCTGACGTCCTTTGCAATTCGATATCAAG
CTGTACCTTCTAGATGTACATAAAAGACAGCGCTTCTAGACCAATGACTTACAAGGCAGCTGTAGATCTT
AGCCACTTTTTAAAAGAAAAGGGGGGACTGGAAGGGCTAATTCACTCCCAACGAAGACAAGATCTGCTTT
TTGCTTGTACTGGGTCTCTCTGGTTAGACCAGATCTGAGCCTGGGAGCTCTCTGGCTAACTAGGGAACCC
ACTGCTTAAGCCTCAATAAAGCTTGCCTTGAGTGCTTCAAGTAGTGTGTGCCCGTCTGTTGTGTGACTCT
GGTAACTAGAGATCCCTCAGACCCTTTTAGTCAGTGTGGAAAATCTCTAGCAGTAGTAGTTCATGTCATC
TTATTATTCAGTATTTATAACTTGCAAAGAAATGAATATCAGAGAGTGAGAGGAACTTGTTTATTGCAGC
TTATAATGGTTACAAATAAAGCAATAGCATCACAAATTTCACAAATAAAGCATTTTTTTCACTGCATTCT
AGTTGTGGTTTGTCCAAACTCATCAATGTATCTTATCATGTCTGGCTCTAGCTATCCCGCCCCTAACTCC
GCCCATCCCGCCCCTAACTCCGCCCAGTTCCGCCCATTCTCCGCCCCATGGCTGACTAATTTTTTTT
