>Addgene plasmid #219129 | SFFV-KLF3-Brd 167 | depositor partial sequence | sequence record 427867 | TF ORF
ATGCTCATGTTTGACCCAGTTCCTGTCAAGCAAGAGGCCATGGACCCTGTCTCAGTGTCATACCCATCTA
ATTACATGGAATCCATGAAGCCTAACAAGTATGGGGTCATCTACTCCACACCATTGCCTGAGAAGTTCTT
TCAGACCCCAGAAGGTCTGTCGCACGGAATACAGATGGAGCCAGTGGACCTCACGGTGAACAAGCGGAGT
TCACCCCCTTCGGCTGGGAATTCGCCCTCCTCTCTGAAGTTCCCGTCCTCACACCGGAGAGCCTCGCCTG
GGTTGAGCATGCCTTCTTCCAGCCCACCGATAAAAAAATACTCACCCCCTTCTCCAGGCGTGCAGCCCTT
CGGCGTGCCGCTGTCCATGCCACCAGTGATGGCAGCTGCCCTCTCGCGGCATGGAATACGGAGCCCGGGG
ATCCTGCCCGTCATCCAGCCGGTGGTGGTGCAGCCCGTCCCCTTTATGTACACAAGTCACCTCCAGCAGC
CTCTCATGGTCTCCTTATCGGAGGAGATGGAAAATTCCAGTAGTAGCATGCAAGTACCTGTAATTGAATC
ATATGAGAAGCCTATATCACAGAAAAAAATTAAAATAGAACCTGGGATCGAACCACAGAGGACAGATTAT
TATCCTGAAGAAATGTCACCCCCCTTAATGAACTCAGTGTCCCCCCCGCAAGCATTGTTGCAAGAGAATC
ACCCTTCGGTCATCGTGCAGCCTGGGAAGAGACCTTTACCTGTGGAATCCCCGGATACTCAAAGGAAGCG
GAGGATACACAGATGTGATTATGATGGATGCAACAAAGTGTACACTAAAAGCTCCCACTTGAAAGCACAC
AGAAGAACACACACAGGAGAAAAACCCTACAAATGTACATGGGAAGGGTGCACATGGAAGTTTGCTCGGT
CTGGTGAACTAACAAGACATTTCCGAAAACATACTGGAATCAAACCTTTCCAGTGCCCGGACTGTGACCG
CAGCTTCTCCCGTTCTGACCATCTTGCCCTCCATAGGAAACGCCACATGCTAGTCTGA
