>Addgene plasmid #219129 | SFFV-KLF3-Brd 167 | depositor partial sequence | sequence record 427868 | Barcode sequence
TGTACATAAAAGACAGCGCT
